>Addgene plasmid #238165 | pRCA422 - pHR-UCOE-SFFV-VPH-dcas9-p2a-mCherry | addgene full sequence | sequence record 476350 | Addgene NGS Result
ATTTATGCAGAGGCCGAGGCCGCCTCGGCCTCTGAGCTATTCCAGAAGTAGTGAGGAGGCTTTTTTGGAG
GCCTAGGCTTTTGCAAAAAGCTTGGACACAAGACAGGCTTGCGAGATATGTTTGAGAATACCACTTTATC
CCGCGTCAGGGAGAGGCAGTGCGTAAAAAGACGCGGACTCATGTGAAATACTGGTTTTTAGTGCGCCAGA
TCTCTATAATCTCGCGCAACCTATTTTCCCCTCGAACACTTTTTAAGCCGTAGATAAACAGGCTGGGACA
CTTCACATGAGCGAAAAATACATCGTCACCTGGGACATGTTGCAGATCCATGCACGTAAACTCGCAAGCC
GACTGATGCCTTCTGAACAATGGAAAGGCATTATTGCCGTAAGCCGTGGCGGTCTGTACCGGGTGCGTTA
CTGGCGCGTGAACTGGGTATTCGTCATGTCGATACCGTTTGTATTTCCAGCTACGATCACGACAACCAGC
GCGAGCTTAAAGTGCTGAAACGCGCAGAAGGCGATGGCGAAGGCTTCATCGTTATTGATGACCTGGTGGA
TACCGGTGGTACTGCGGTTGCGATTCGTGAAATGTATCCAAAAGCGCACTTTGTCACCATCTTCGCAAAA
CCGGCTGGTCGTCCGCTGGTTGATGACTATGTTGTTGATATCCCGCAAGATACCTGGATTGAACAGCCGT
GGGATATGGGCGTCGTATTCGTCCCGCCAATCTCCGGTCGCTAATCTTTTCAACGCCTGGCACTGCCGGG
CGTTGTTCTTTTTAACTTCAGGCGGGTTACAATAGTTTCCAGTAAGTATTCTGGAGGCTGCATCCATGAC
ACAGGCAAACCTGAGCGAAACCCTGTTCAAACCCCGCTTTAAACATCCTGAAACCTCGACGCTAGTCCGC
CGCTTTAATCACGGCGCACAACCGCCTGTGCAGTCGGCCCTTGATGGTAAAACCATCCCTCACTGGTATC
GCATGATTAACCGTCTGATGTGGATCTGGCGCGGCATTGACCCACGCGAAATCCTCGACGTCCAGGCACG
TATTGTGATGAGCGATGCCGAACGTACCGACGATGATTTATACGATACGGTGATTGGCTACCGTGGCGGC
AACTGGATTTATGAGTGGGCCCCGGATCTTTGTGAAGGAACCTTACTTCTGTGGTGTGACATAATTGGAC
AAACTACCTACAGAGATTTAAAGCTCTAAGGTAAATATAAAATTTTTAAGTGTATAATGTGTTAAACTAC
TGATTCTAATTGTTTGTGTATTTTAGATTCCAACCTATGGAACTGATGAATGGGAGCAGTGGTGGAATGC
CTTTAATGAGGAAAACCTGTTTTGCTCAGAAGAAATGCCATCTAGTGATGATGAGGCTACTGCTGACTCT
CAACATTCTACTCCTCCAAAAAAGAAGAGAAAGGTAGAAGACCCCAAGGACTTTCCTTCAGAATTGCTAA
GTTTTTTGAGTCATGCTGTGTTTAGTAATAGAACTCTTGCTTGCTTTGCTATTTACACCACAAAGGAAAA
AGCTGCACTGCTATACAAGAAAATTATGGAAAAATATTCTGTAACCTTTATAAGTAGGCATAACAGTTAT
AATCATAACATACTGTTTTTTCTTACTCCACACAGGCATAGAGTGTCTGCTATTAATAACTATGCTCAAA
AATTGTGTACCTTTAGCTTTTTAATTTGTAAAGGGGTTAATAAGGAATATTTGATGTATAGTGCCTTGAC
TAGAGATCATAATCAGCCATACCACATTTGTAGAGGTTTTACTTGCTTTAAAAAACCTCCCACACCTCCC
CCTGAACCTGAAACATAAAATGAATGCAATTGTTGTTGTTAACTTGTTTATTGCAGCTTATAATGGTTAC
AAATAAAGCAATAGCATCACAAATTTCACAAATAAAGCATTTTTTTCACTGCATTCTAGTTGTGGTTTGT
CCAAACTCATCAATGTATCTTATCATGTCTGGATCAACTGGATAACTCAAGCTAACCAAAATCATCCCAA
ACTTCCCACCCCATACCCTATTACCACTGCCAATTACCTGTGGTTTCATTTACTCTAAACCTGTGATTCC
TCTGAATTATTTTCATTTTAAAGAAATTGTATTTGTTAAATATGTACTACAAACTTAGTAGTTGGAAGGG
CTAATTCACTCCCAAAGAAGACAAGATATCCTTGATCTGTGGATCTACCACACACAAGGCTACTTCCCTG
ATTAGCAGAACTACACACCAGGGCCAGGGGTCAGATATCCACTGACCTTTGGATGGTGCTACAAGCTAGT
ACCAGTTGAGCCAGATAAGGTAGAAGAGGCCAATAAAGGAGAGAACACCAGCTTGTTACACCCTGTGAGC
CTGCATGGGATGGATGACCCGGAGAGAGAAGTGTTAGAGTGGAGGTTTGACAGCCGCCTAGCATTTCATC
ACGTGGCCCGAGAGCTGCATCCGGAGTACTTCAAGAACTGCTGATATCGAGCTTGCTACAAGGGACTTTC
CGCTGGGGACTTTCCAGGGAGGCGTGGCCTGGGCGGGACTGGGGAGTGGCGAGCCCTCAGATCCTGCATA
TAAGCAGCTGCTTTTTGCCTGTACTGGGTCTCTCTGGTTAGACCAGATCTGAGCCTGGGAGCTCTCTGGC
TAACTAGGGAACCCACTGCTTAAGCCTCAATAAAGCTTGCCTTGAGTGCTTCAAGTAGTGTGTGCCCGTC
TGTTGTGTGACTCTGGTAACTAGAGATCCCTCAGACCCTTTTAGTCAGTGTGGAAAATCTCTAGCAGTGG
CGCCCGAACAGGGACTTGAAAGCGAAAGGGAAACCAGAGGAGCTCTCTCGACGCAGGACTCGGCTTGCTG
AAGCGCGCACGGCAAGAGGCGAGGGGCGGCGACTGGTGAGTACGCCAAAAATTTTGACTAGCGGAGGCTA
GAAGGAGAGAGATGGGTGCGAGAGCGTCAGTATTAAGCGGGGGAGAATTAGATCGCGATGGGAAAAAATT
CGGTTAAGGCCAGGGGGAAAGAAAAAATATAAATTAAAACATATAGTATGGGCAAGCAGGGAGCTAGAAC
GATTCGCAGTTAATCCTGGCCTGTTAGAAACATCAGAAGGCTGTAGACAAATACTGGGACAGCTACAACC
ATCCCTTCAGACAGGATCAGAAGAACTTAGATCATTATATAATACAGTAGCAACCCTCTATTGTGTGCAT
CAAAGGATAGAGATAAAAGACACCAAGGAAGCTTTAGACAAGATAGAGGAAGAGCAAAACAAAAGTAAGA
CCACCGCACAGCAAGCGGCCGGCCGCTGATCTTCAGACCTGGAGGAGGAGATATGAGGGACAATTGGAGA
AGTGAATTATATAAATATAAAGTAGTAAAAATTGAACCATTAGGAGTAGCACCCACCAAGGCAAAGAGAA
GAGTGGTGCAGAGAGAAAAAAGAGCAGTGGGAATAGGAGCTTTGTTCCTTGGGTTCTTGGGAGCAGCAGG
AAGCACTATGGGCGCAGCGTCAATGACGCTGACGGTACAGGCCAGACAATTATTGTCTGGTATAGTGCAG
CAGCAGAACAATTTGCTGAGGGCTATTGAGGCGCAACAGCATCTGTTGCAACTCACAGTCTGGGGCATCA
AGCAGCTCCAGGCAAGAATCCTGGCTGTGGAAAGATACCTAAAGGATCAACAGCTCCTGGGGATTTGGGG
TTGCTCTGGAAAACTCATTTGCACCACTGCTGTGCCTTGGAATGCTAGTTGGAGTAATAAATCTCTGGAA
CAGATTTGGAATCACACGACCTGGATGGAGTGGGACAGAGAAATTAACAATTACACAAGCTTAATACACT
CCTTAATTGAAGAATCGCAAAACCAGCAAGAAAAGAATGAACAAGAATTATTGGAATTAGATAAATGGGC
AAGTTTGTGGAATTGGTTTAACATAACAAATTGGCTGTGGTATATAAAATTATTCATAATGATAGTAGGA
GGCTTGGTAGGTTTAAGAATAGTTTTTGCTGTACTTTCTATAGTGAATAGAGTTAGGCAGGGATATTCAC
CATTATCGTTTCAGACCCACCTCCCAACCCCGAGGGGACCCGACAGGCCCGAAGGAATAGAAGAAGAAGG
TGGAGAGAGAGACAGAGACAGATCCATTCGATTAGTGAACGGATCTCGACGGTATCGCCAAATGGCAGTA
TTCATCCACAATTTTAAAAGAAAAGGGGGGATTGGGGGGTACAGTGCAGGGGAAAGAATAGTAGACATAA
TAGCAACAGACATACAAACTAAAGAATTACAAAAACAAATTACAAAAATTCAAAATTTTCGGGTTTATTA
CAGGGACAGCAGAGATCCAGTTTGGATCGATAAGCTTGATATCGAATTCGGGAGGTGGTCCCTGCAGTTA
CGCCAATGATACCCCCCGCCAGAAAAATCTTAGTAGCCTTCCCTTTTTGTTTTCCGTGCCCCAACTCGGC
GGATTGACTCGGCCCCTTCCGGAAACACCCGAATCAACTTCTAGTCAAATTATTGTTCACGCCGCAATGA
CCCACCCCTGGCCCGCGTCTGTGGAACTGACCCCTGGTGTACAGGAGAGTTCGCTGCTGAAAGTGGTCCC
AAAGGGGTACTAGTTTTTAAGCTCCCAACTCCCCCTCCCCCAGCGTCTGGAGGATTCCACACCCTCGCAC
CGCAGGGGCGAGGAAGTGGGCGGAGTCCGGTTTTGGCGCCAGCCGCTGAGGCTGCCAAGCAGAAAAGCCA
CCGCTGAGGAGACTCCGGTCACTGTCCTCGCCCCGCCTCCCCCTTCCCTCCCCTTGGGGACCACCGGGCG
CCACGCCGCGAACGGTAAGTGCCGCGGTCGTCGGCGCCTCCGCCCTCCCCCTAGGGCCCCAATTCCCAGC
GGGCGCGGCGCGCGGCCCCGCGCGCAGCTCCCGGCTCCCTCCCCCTTCGGATGTGGCTTGAGCTGTAGGC
GCGGAGTCCTGCAGCCCCGATAAAATAAAAGATTTTATTTAGTCTCCAGAAAAAGGGGGGAATGAAAGAC
CCCACCTGTAGGTTTGGCAAGCTAGCTGCAGTAACGCCATTTTGCAAGGCATGGAAAAATACCAAACCAA
GAATAGAGAAGTTCAGATCAAGGGCGGGTACATGAAAATAGCTAACGTTGGGCCAAACAGGATATCTGCG
GTGAGCAGTTTCGGCCCCGGCCCGGGGCCAAGAACAGATGGTCACCGCAGTTTCGGCCCCGGCCCGAGGC
CAAGAACAGATGGTCCCCAGATATGGCCCAACCCTCAGCAGTTTCTTAAGACCCATCAGATGTTTCCAGG
CTCCCCCAAGGACCTGAAATGACCCTGCGCCTTATTTGAATTAACCAATCAGCCTGCTTCTCGCTTCTGT
TCGCGCGCTTCTGCTTCCCGAGCTCTATAAAAGAGCTCACAACCCCTCACTCGGCGCGCCAGTCCTCCGA
CAGACTGAGTCGCCCGGGGGGGATCTGGAGCTCTCGAGAATTCTCACGCGTCTGCAGGATATCAAGCTTG
CGGTACCGCGGGCCCGCATATGGCCACCATGGGTTCCGGAGGAGGAGGTAGCGGTAGTGATGCTTTAGAC
GATTTTGACTTAGATATGCTTGGTTCAGACGCGTTAGACGACTTCGACCTAGACATGTTAGGCTCAGATG
CATTGGACGACTTCGATTTAGATATGTTGGGCTCCGATGCCCTAGATGACTTTGATTTAGATATGCTAGG
TAGTCCTTCAGGGCAGATCAGCAACCAGGCCCTGGCTCTGGCCCCTAGCTCCGCTCCAGTGCTGGCCCAG
ACTATGGTGCCCTCTAGTGCTATGGTGCCTCTGGCCCAGCCACCTGCTCCAGCCCCTGTGCTGACCCCAG
GACCACCCCAGTCACTGAGCGCTCCAGTGCCCAAGTCTACACAGGCCGGCGAGGGGACTCTGAGTGAAGC
TCTGCTGCACCTGCAGTTCGACGCTGATGAGGACCTGGGAGCTCTGCTGGGGAACAGCACCGATCCCGGA
GTGTTCACAGATCTGGCCTCCGTGGACAACTCTGAGTTTCAGCAGCTGCTGAATCAGGGCGTGTCCATGT
CTCATAGTACAGCCGAACCAATGCTGATGGAGTACCCCGAAGCCATTACCCGGCTGGTGACCGGCAGCCA
GCGGCCCCCCGACCCCGCTCCAACTCCCCTGGGAACCAGCGGCCTGCCTAATGGGCTGTCCGGAGATGAA
GACTTCTCAAGCATCGCTGATATGGACTTTAGTGCCCTGCTGTCACAGATTTCCTCTAGTGGGCAGGGAG
GAGGTGGAAGCGGCTTCAGCGTGGACACCAGTGCCCTGCTGGACCTGTTCAGCCCCTCGGTGACCGTGCC
CGACATGAGCCTGCCTGACCTTGACAGCAGCCTGGCCAGTATCCAAGAGCTCCTGTCTCCCCAGGAGCCC
CCCAGGCCTCCCGAGGCAGAGAACAGCAGCCCGGATTCAGGGAAGCAGCTGGTGCACTACACAGCGCAGC
CGCTGTTCCTGCTGGACCCCGGCTCCGTGGACACCGGGAGCAACGACCTGCCGGTGCTGTTTGAGCTGGG
AGAGGGCTCCTACTTCTCCGAAGGGGACGGCTTCGCCGAGGACCCCACCATCTCCCTGCTGACAGGCTCG
GAGCCTCCCAAAGCCAAGGACCCCACTGTCTCCGGATCCTACCCAACTTTCTTGTACAAAGTGGTTGGTG
GATCTGGAGGTTCTCCCAAGAAGAAGCGCAAGGTGGGACGCGTCTGCAGGATATCAAGCTTGCGGTACCG
CGGGCCCGGGATCGCCACCATGGACAAGAAGTACAGCATCGGCCTGGCCATCGGCACCAACTCTGTGGGC
TGGGCCGTGATCACCGACGAGTACAAGGTGCCCAGCAAGAAATTCAAGGTGCTGGGCAACACCGACCGGC
ACAGCATCAAGAAGAACCTGATCGGCGCCCTGCTGTTCGACAGCGGAGAAACAGCCGAGGCCACCCGGCT
GAAGAGAACCGCCAGAAGAAGATACACCAGACGGAAGAACCGGATCTGCTATCTGCAAGAGATCTTCAGC
AACGAGATGGCCAAGGTGGACGACAGCTTCTTCCACAGACTGGAAGAGTCCTTCCTGGTGGAAGAGGATA
AGAAGCACGAGCGGCACCCCATCTTCGGCAACATCGTGGACGAGGTGGCCTACCACGAGAAGTACCCCAC
CATCTACCACCTGAGAAAGAAACTGGTGGACAGCACCGACAAGGCCGACCTGCGGCTGATCTATCTGGCC
CTGGCCCACATGATCAAGTTCCGGGGCCACTTCCTGATCGAGGGCGACCTGAACCCCGACAACAGCGACG
TGGACAAGCTGTTCATCCAGCTGGTGCAGACCTACAACCAGCTGTTCGAGGAAAACCCCATCAACGCCAG
CGGCGTGGACGCCAAGGCCATCCTGTCTGCCAGACTGAGCAAGAGCAGACGGCTGGAAAATCTGATCGCC
CAGCTGCCCGGCGAGAAGAAGAATGGCCTGTTCGGCAACCTGATTGCCCTGAGCCTGGGCCTGACCCCCA
ACTTCAAGAGCAACTTCGACCTGGCCGAGGATGCCAAACTGCAGCTGAGCAAGGACACCTACGACGACGA
CCTGGACAACCTGCTGGCCCAGATCGGCGACCAGTACGCCGACCTGTTTCTGGCCGCCAAGAACCTGTCC
GACGCCATCCTGCTGAGCGACATCCTGAGAGTGAACACCGAGATCACCAAGGCCCCCCTGAGCGCCTCTA
TGATCAAGAGATACGACGAGCACCACCAGGACCTGACCCTGCTGAAAGCTCTCGTGCGGCAGCAGCTGCC
TGAGAAGTACAAAGAGATTTTCTTCGACCAGAGCAAGAACGGCTACGCCGGCTACATCGATGGCGGAGCC
AGCCAGGAAGAGTTCTACAAGTTCATCAAGCCCATCCTGGAAAAGATGGACGGCACCGAGGAACTGCTCG
TGAAGCTGAACAGAGAGGACCTGCTGCGGAAGCAGCGGACCTTCGACAACGGCAGCATCCCCCACCAGAT
CCACCTGGGAGAGCTGCACGCCATTCTGCGGCGGCAGGAAGATTTTTACCCATTCCTGAAGGACAACCGG
GAAAAGATCGAGAAGATCCTGACCTTCCGCATCCCCTACTACGTGGGCCCTCTGGCCAGGGGAAACAGCA
GATTCGCCTGGATGACCAGAAAGAGCGAGGAAACCATCACCCCCTGGAACTTCGAGGAAGTGGTGGACAA
GGGCGCCAGCGCCCAGAGCTTCATCGAGCGGATGACCAACTTCGATAAGAACCTGCCCAACGAGAAGGTG
CTGCCCAAGCACAGCCTGCTGTACGAGTACTTCACCGTGTACAACGAGCTGACCAAAGTGAAATACGTGA
CCGAGGGAATGAGAAAGCCCGCCTTCCTGAGCGGCGAGCAGAAAAAAGCCATCGTGGACCTGCTGTTCAA
GACCAACCGGAAAGTGACCGTGAAGCAGCTGAAAGAGGACTACTTCAAGAAAATCGAGTGCTTCGACTCC
GTGGAAATCTCCGGCGTGGAAGATCGGTTCAACGCCTCCCTGGGCACATACCACGATCTGCTGAAAATTA
TCAAGGACAAGGACTTCCTGGACAATGAGGAAAACGAGGACATTCTGGAAGATATCGTGCTGACCCTGAC
ACTGTTTGAGGACAGAGAGATGATCGAGGAACGGCTGAAAACCTATGCCCACCTGTTCGACGACAAAGTG
ATGAAGCAGCTGAAGCGGCGGAGATACACCGGCTGGGGCAGGCTGAGCCGGAAGCTGATCAACGGCATCC
GGGACAAGCAGTCCGGCAAGACAATCCTGGATTTCCTGAAGTCCGACGGCTTCGCCAACAGAAACTTCAT
GCAGCTGATCCACGACGACAGCCTGACCTTTAAAGAGGACATCCAGAAAGCCCAGGTGTCCGGCCAGGGC
GATAGCCTGCACGAGCACATTGCCAATCTGGCCGGCAGCCCCGCCATTAAGAAGGGCATCCTGCAGACAG
TGAAGGTGGTGGACGAGCTCGTGAAAGTGATGGGCCGGCACAAGCCCGAGAACATCGTGATCGAAATGGC
CAGAGAGAACCAGACCACCCAGAAGGGACAGAAGAACAGCCGCGAGAGAATGAAGCGGATCGAAGAGGGC
ATCAAAGAGCTGGGCAGCCAGATCCTGAAAGAACACCCCGTGGAAAACACCCAGCTGCAGAACGAGAAGC
TGTACCTGTACTACCTGCAGAATGGGCGGGATATGTACGTGGACCAGGAACTGGACATCAACCGGCTGTC
CGACTACGATGTGGACGCTATCGTGCCTCAGAGCTTTCTGAAGGACGACTCCATCGATAACAAAGTGCTG
ACTCGGAGCGACAAGAACCGGGGCAAGAGCGACAACGTGCCCTCCGAAGAGGTCGTGAAGAAGATGAAGA
ACTACTGGCGCCAGCTGCTGAATGCCAAGCTGATTACCCAGAGGAAGTTCGACAATCTGACCAAGGCCGA
GAGAGGCGGCCTGAGCGAACTGGATAAGGCCGGCTTCATCAAGAGACAGCTGGTGGAAACCCGGCAGATC
ACAAAGCACGTGGCACAGATCCTGGACTCCCGGATGAACACTAAGTACGACGAGAACGACAAACTGATCC
GGGAAGTGAAAGTGATCACCCTGAAGTCCAAGCTGGTGTCCGATTTCCGGAAGGATTTCCAGTTTTACAA
AGTGCGCGAGATCAACAACTACCACCACGCCCACGACGCCTACCTGAACGCCGTCGTGGGAACCGCCCTG
ATCAAAAAGTACCCTAAGCTGGAAAGCGAGTTCGTGTACGGCGACTACAAGGTGTACGACGTGCGGAAGA
TGATCGCCAAGAGCGAGCAGGAAATCGGCAAGGCTACCGCCAAGTACTTCTTCTACAGCAACATCATGAA
CTTTTTCAAGACCGAGATTACCCTGGCCAACGGCGAGATCCGGAAGCGGCCTCTGATCGAGACAAACGGC
GAAACAGGCGAGATCGTGTGGGATAAGGGCCGGGACTTTGCCACCGTGCGGAAAGTGCTGTCTATGCCCC
AAGTGAATATCGTGAAAAAGACCGAGGTGCAGACAGGCGGCTTCAGCAAAGAGTCTATCCTGCCCAAGAG
GAACAGCGACAAGCTGATCGCCAGAAAGAAGGACTGGGACCCTAAGAAGTACGGCGGCTTCGACAGCCCC
ACCGTGGCCTATTCTGTGCTGGTGGTGGCCAAAGTGGAAAAGGGCAAGTCCAAGAAACTGAAGAGTGTGA
AAGAGCTGCTGGGGATCACCATCATGGAAAGAAGCAGCTTCGAGAAGAATCCCATCGACTTTCTGGAAGC
CAAGGGCTACAAAGAAGTGAAAAAGGACCTGATCATCAAGCTGCCTAAGTACTCCCTGTTCGAGCTGGAA
AACGGCCGGAAGAGAATGCTGGCCTCTGCCGGCGAACTGCAGAAGGGAAACGAACTGGCCCTGCCCTCCA
AATATGTGAACTTCCTGTACCTGGCCAGCCACTATGAGAAGCTGAAGGGCTCCCCCGAGGATAATGAGCA
GAAACAGCTGTTTGTGGAACAGCACAAACACTACCTGGACGAGATCATCGAGCAGATCAGCGAGTTCTCC
AAGAGAGTGATCCTGGCCGACGCTAATCTGGACAAGGTGCTGAGCGCCTACAACAAGCACAGAGACAAGC
CTATCAGAGAGCAGGCCGAGAATATCATCCACCTGTTTACCCTGACCAATCTGGGAGCCCCTGCCGCCTT
CAAGTACTTTGACACCACCATCGACCGGAAGAGGTACACCAGCACCAAAGAGGTGCTGGACGCCACCCTG
ATCCACCAGAGCATCACCGGCCTGTACGAGACACGGATCGACCTGTCTCAGCTGGGAGGCGACGCCTATC
CCTATGACGTGCCCGATTATGCCAGCCTGGGCAGCGGCTCCCCCAAGAAAAAACGCAAGGTGGAAGATCC
TAAGAAAAAGCGGAAAGTGAGCGGCCGCGCTACTAACTTCAGCCTGCTGAAGCAGGCTGGAGACGTGGAG
GAGAACCCTGGACCTGTGAGCAAGGGCGAGGAGGATAACATGGCCATCATCAAGGAGTTCATGCGCTTCA
AGGTGCACATGGAGGGCTCCGTGAACGGCCACGAGTTCGAGATCGAGGGCGAGGGCGAGGGCCGCCCCTA
CGAGGGCACCCAGACCGCCAAGCTGAAGGTGACCAAGGGCGGCCCCCTGCCCTTCGCCTGGGACATCCTG
TCCCCTCAGTTCATGTACGGCTCCAAGGCCTACGTGAAGCACCCCGCCGACATCCCCGACTACTTGAAGC
TGTCCTTCCCCGAGGGCTTCAAGTGGGAGCGCGTGATGAACTTCGAGGACGGCGGCGTGGTGACCGTGAC
CCAGGACTCCTCCCTGCAGGACGGCGAGTTCATCTACAAGGTGAAGCTGCGCGGCACCAACTTCCCCTCC
GACGGCCCCGTAATGCAGAAGAAGACCATGGGCTGGGAGGCCTCCTCCGAGCGGATGTACCCCGAGGACG
GCGCCCTGAAGGGCGAGATCAAGCAGAGGCTGAAGCTGAAGGACGGCGGCCACTACGACGCTGAGGTCAA
GACCACCTACAAGGCCAAGAAGCCCGTGCAGCTGCCCGGCGCCTACAACGTCAACATCAAGTTGGACATC
ACCTCCCACAACGAGGACTACACCATCGTGGAACAGTACGAACGCGCCGAGGGCCGCCACTCCACCGGCG
GCATGGACGAGCTGTACAAGTAAGCGATCGCCCTGCAGGCATGCAAGCTTGATATCAAGCTTATCGATAA
TCAACCTCTGGATTACAAAATTTGTGAAAGATTGACTGGTATTCTTAACTATGTTGCTCCTTTTACGCTA
TGTGGATACGCTGCTTTAATGCCTTTGTATCATGCTATTGCTTCCCGTATGGCTTTCATTTTCTCCTCCT
TGTATAAATCCTGGTTGCTGTCTCTTTATGAGGAGTTGTGGCCCGTTGTCAGGCAACGTGGCGTGGTGTG
CACTGTGTTTGCTGACGCAACCCCCACTGGTTGGGGCATTGCCACCACCTGTCAGCTCCTTTCCGGGACT
TTCGCTTTCCCCCTCCCTATTGCCACGGCGGAACTCATCGCCGCCTGCCTTGCCCGCTGCTGGACAGGGG
CTCGGCTGTTGGGCACTGACAATTCCGTGGTGTTGTCGGGGAAATCATCGTCCTTTCCTTGGCTGCTCGC
CTGTGTTGCCACCTGGATTCTGCGCGGGACGTCCTTCTGCTACGTCCCTTCGGCCCTCAATCCAGCGGAC
CTTCCTTCCCGCGGCCTGCTGCCGGCTCTGCGGCCTCTTCCGCGTCTTCGCCTTCGCCCTCAGACGAGTC
GGATCTCCCTTTGGGCCGCCTCCCCGCATCGATACCGTCGACCTCGAGGGAATTAATTCGAGCTCGGTAC
CTTTAAGACCAATGACTTACAAGGCAGCTGTAGATCTTAGCCACTTTTTAAAAGAAAAGGGGGGACTGGA
AGGGCTAATTCACTCCCAACGAAGACAAGATCTGCTTTTTGCTTGTACTGGGTCTCTCTGGTTAGACCAG
ATCTGAGCCTGGGAGCTCTCTGGCTAACTAGGGAACCCACTGCTTAAGCCTCAATAAAGCTTGCCTTGAG
TGCTTCAAGTAGTGTGTGCCCGTCTGTTGTGTGACTCTGGTAACTAGAGATCCCTCAGACCCTTTTAGTC
AGTGTGGAAAATCTCTAGCAGCATCTAGAATTAATTCCGTGTATTCTATAGTGTCACCTAAATCGTATGT
GTATGATACATAAGGTTATGTATTAATTGTAGCCGCGTTCTAACGACAATATGTACAAGCCTAATTGTGT
AGCATCTGGCTTACTGAAGCAGACCCTATCATCTCTCTCGTAAACTGCCGTCAGAGTCGGTTTGGTTGGA
CGAACCTTCTGAGTTTCTGGTAACGCCGTCCCGCACCCGGAAATGGTCAGCGAACCAATCAGCAGGGTCA
TCGCTAGCCAGATCCTCTACGCCGGACGCATCGTGGCCGGCATCACCGGCGCCACAGGTGCGGTTGCTGG
CGCCTATATCGCCGACATCACCGATGGGGAAGATCGGGCTCGCCACTTCGGGCTCATGAGCGCTTGTTTC
GGCGTGGGTATGGTGGCAGGCCCCGTGGCCGGGGGACTGTTGGGCGCCATCTCCTTGCATGCACCATTCC
TTGCGGCGGCGGTGCTCAACGGCCTCAACCTACTACTGGGCTGCTTCCTAATGCAGGAGTCGCATAAGGG
AGAGCGTCGAATGGTGCACTCTCAGTACAATCTGCTCTGATGCCGCATAGTTAAGCCAGCCCCGACACCC
GCCAACACCCGCTGACGCGCCCTGACGGGCTTGTCTGCTCCCGGCATCCGCTTACAGACAAGCTGTGACC
GTCTCCGGGAGCTGCATGTGTCAGAGGTTTTCACCGTCATCACCGAAACGCGCGAGACGAAAGGGCCTCG
TGATACGCCTATTTTTATAGGTTAATGTCATGATAATAATGGTTTCTTAGACGTCAGGTGGCACTTTTCG
GGGAAATGTGCGCGGAACCCCTATTTGTTTATTTTTCTAAATACATTCAAATATGTATCCGCTCATGAGA
CAATAACCCTGATAAATGCTTCAATAATATTGAAAAAGGAAGAGTATGAGTATTCAACATTTCCGTGTCG
CCCTTATTCCCTTTTTTGCGGCATTTTGCCTTCCTGTTTTTGCTCACCCAGAAACGCTGGTGAAAGTAAA
AGATGCTGAAGATCAGTTGGGTGCACGAGTGGGTTACATCGAACTGGATCTCAACAGCGGTAAGATCCTT
GAGAGTTTTCGCCCCGAAGAACGTTTTCCAATGATGAGCACTTTTAAAGTTCTGCTATGTGGCGCGGTAT
TATCCCGTATTGACGCCGGGCAAGAGCAACTCGGTCGCCGCATACACTATTCTCAGAATGACTTGGTTGA
GTACTCACCAGTCACAGAAAAGCATCTTACGGATGGCATGACAGTAAGAGAATTATGCAGTGCTGCCATA
ACCATGAGTGATAACACTGCGGCCAACTTACTTCTGACAACGATCGGAGGACCGAAGGAGCTAACCGCTT
TTTTGCACAACATGGGGGATCATGTAACTCGCCTTGATCGTTGGGAACCGGAGCTGAATGAAGCCATACC
AAACGACGAGCGTGACACCACGATGCCTGTAGCAATGGCAACAACGTTGCGCAAACTATTAACTGGCGAA
CTACTTACTCTAGCTTCCCGGCAACAATTAATAGACTGGATGGAGGCGGATAAAGTTGCAGGACCACTTC
TGCGCTCGGCCCTTCCGGCTGGCTGGTTTATTGCTGATAAATCTGGAGCCGGTGAGCGTGGGTCTCGCGG
TATCATTGCAGCACTGGGGCCAGATGGTAAGCCCTCCCGTATCGTAGTTATCTACACGACGGGGAGTCAG
GCAACTATGGATGAACGAAATAGACAGATCGCTGAGATAGGTGCCTCACTGATTAAGCATTGGTAACTGT
CAGACCAAGTTTACTCATATATACTTTAGATTGATTTAAAACTTCATTTTTAATTTAAAAGGATCTAGGT
GAAGATCCTTTTTGATAATCTCATGACCAAAATCCCTTAACGTGAGTTTTCGTTCCACTGAGCGTCAGAC
CCCGTAGAAAAGATCAAAGGATCTTCTTGAGATCCTTTTTTTCTGCGCGTAATCTGCTGCTTGCAAACAA
AAAAACCACCGCTACCAGCGGTGGTTTGTTTGCCGGATCAAGAGCTACCAACTCTTTTTCCGAAGGTAAC
TGGCTTCAGCAGAGCGCAGATACCAAATACTGTTCTTCTAGTGTAGCCGTAGTTAGGCCACCACTTCAAG
AACTCTGTAGCACCGCCTACATACCTCGCTCTGCTAATCCTGTTACCAGTGGCTGCTGCCAGTGGCGATA
AGTCGTGTCTTACCGGGTTGGACTCAAGACGATAGTTACCGGATAAGGCGCAGCGGTCGGGCTGAACGGG
GGGTTCGTGCACACAGCCCAGCTTGGAGCGAACGACCTACACCGAACTGAGATACCTACAGCGTGAGCTA
TGAGAAAGCGCCACGCTTCCCGAAGGGAGAAAGGCGGACAGGTATCCGGTAAGCGGCAGGGTCGGAACAG
GAGAGCGCACGAGGGAGCTTCCAGGGGGAAACGCCTGGTATCTTTATAGTCCTGTCGGGTTTCGCCACCT
CTGACTTGAGCGTCGATTTTTGTGATGCTCGTCAGGGGGGCGGAGCCTATGGAAAAACGCCAGCAACGCG
GCCTTTTTACGGTTCCTGGCCTTTTGCTGGCCTTTTGCTCACATGTTCTTTCCTGCGTTATCCCCTGATT
CTGTGGATAACCGTATTACCGCCTTTGAGTGAGCTGATACCGCTCGCCGCAGCCGAACGACCGAGCGCAG
CGAGTCAGTGAGCGAGGAAGCGGAAGAGCGCCCAATACGCAAACCGCCTCTCCCCGCGCGTTGGCCGATT
CATTAATGCAGCTGTGGAATGTGTGTCAGTTAGGGTGTGGAAAGTCCCCAGGCTCCCCAGCAGGCAGAAG
TATGCAAAGCATGCATCTCAATTAGTCAGCAACCAGGTGTGGAAAGTCCCCAGGCTCCCCAGCAGGCAGA
AGTATGCAAAGCATGCATCTCAATTAGTCAGCAACCATAGTCCCGCCCCTAACTCCGCCCATCCCGCCCC
TAACTCCGCCCAGTTCCGCCCATTCTCCGCCCCATGGCTGACTAATTTTTTTT
Features (pLannotate 1.2.2; 39 found; start..end, strand, type, name):
    287..406     +  CDS            gpt (fragment): XGPT_ECOLI - Also known as gpp, gxu. Experimental evidence at protein level: Swiss-Prot protein existence level 1. Purine salvage pathway enzyme that catalyzes the transfer of the ribosyl-5-phosphate group from 5-phospho-alpha-D-ribose 1- diphosphate (PRPP) to the N9 position of the 6-oxopurines guanine and xanthine to form the corresponding ribonucleotides GMP (guanosine 5'- monophosphate) and XMP (xanthosine 5'-monophosphate), with the release of PPi. To a lesser extent, also acts on hypoxanthine (PubMed:9100006, PubMed:3886014). Does not ribophosphorylate adenine (PubMed:3886014). From Esch
    406..741     +  CDS            gpt (fragment): XGPT_ECOLI - Also known as gpp, gxu. Experimental evidence at protein level: Swiss-Prot protein existence level 1. Purine salvage pathway enzyme that catalyzes the transfer of the ribosyl-5-phosphate group from 5-phospho-alpha-D-ribose 1- diphosphate (PRPP) to the N9 position of the 6-oxopurines guanine and xanthine to form the corresponding ribonucleotides GMP (guanosine 5'- monophosphate) and XMP (xanthosine 5'-monophosphate), with the release of PPi. To a lesser extent, also acts on hypoxanthine (PubMed:9100006, PubMed:3886014). Does not ribophosphorylate adenine (PubMed:3886014). From Esch
    836..1141    +  CDS            frsA (fragment): FRSA_ECOLI - Also known as yafA. Experimental evidence at protein level: Swiss-Prot protein existence level 1. Catalyzes the hydrolysis of esters (PubMed:15808744). Displays esterase activity toward pNP-butyrate (PubMed:15808744). May stimulate mixed-acid fermentation by acting as a fermentation/respiration switch that down-regulates respiration and up- regulates fermentation rates (PubMed:15169777). From Escherichia coli (strain K12).
   1145..1219    +  CDS            small t antigen (fragment): SV40 (simian virus 40) small t antigen
   1221..1286    +  intron         small t intron: SV40 (simian virus 40) small t antigen intron
   1416..1436    +  CDS            SV40 NLS: nuclear localization signal of SV40 (simian virus 40) large T antigen
   1755..1838    +  CDS            large T antigen (fragment): large T antigen from SV40 (simian virus 40)
   1861..1995    +  polyA_signal   SV40 poly(A) signal: SV40 polyadenylation signal
   2162..2491    +  CDS            nef (fragment): NEF_HV1BR - Experimental evidence at protein level: Swiss-Prot protein existence level 1. Extracellular Nef protein targets CD4(+) T-lymphocytes for apoptosis by interacting with CXCR4 surface receptors (PubMed:14990729). From Human immunodeficiency virus type 1 group M subtype B (isolate BRU/LAI) (HIV-1).
   2539..2796    +  LTR            5' LTR (truncated): truncated 5' long terminal repeat (LTR) from HIV-1
   2843..2968    +  misc_feature   HIV-1 Ψ: packaging signal of human immunodeficiency virus type 1
   2952..3290    +  CDS            HIV-1 gag (fragment): gag protein from human immunodeficiency virus 1; gag
   3465..3698    +  misc_feature   RRE: The Rev response element (RRE) of HIV-1 allows for Rev-dependent mRNA export from the nucleus to the cytoplasm.
   4075..4175    +  CDS            Rev (fragment): human immunodeficiency virus 1 (HIV-1) Rev protein; rev; enhances nuclear export of unspliced and incompletely spliced viral mRNAs
   4212..4329    +  misc_feature   cPPT/CTS: central polypurine tract and central termination sequence of HIV-1
   4366..4389    -  misc_feature   MCS (fragment): pBluescript multiple cloning site
   5071..5478    +  promoter       SFFV promoter: spleen focus-forming virus long terminal repeat (LTR) promoter
   5598..5620    +  CDS            VP48 (fragment): 3 tandem repeats of the minimal activation domain of herpes simplex virus VP16 (Cheng et al., 2013)
   5745..6287    +  CDS            Rela (fragment): TF65_MOUSE - Also known as Nfkb3. Experimental evidence at protein level: Swiss-Prot protein existence level 1. NF-kappa-B is a pleiotropic transcription factor present in almost all cell types and is the endpoint of a series of signal transduction events that are initiated by a vast array of stimuli related to many biological processes such as inflammation, immunity, differentiation, cell growth, tumorigenesis and apoptosis. NF-kappa-B is a homo- or heterodimeric complex formed by the Rel-like domain- containing proteins RELA/p65, RELB, NFKB1/p105, NFKB1/p50, REL and NFKB2/p52. The heterodime
   6312..6683    +  CDS            HSF1: C-terminal activation domain from the human heat shock transcription factor HSF1
   6691..6715    -  protein_bind   attB2: mutant version of attB; recombination site for the Gateway® BP reaction BP Clonase™
   6783..6803    +  misc_feature   MCS (fragment): multiple cloning site
   6810..10913   +  CDS            Cas9: Cas9 (Csn1) endonuclease from the Streptococcus pyogenes Type II CRISPR/Cas system generates RNA-guided double strand breaks in DNA
  11076..11782   +  CDS            mCherry (fragment): monomeric derivative of DsRed fluorescent protein (Shaner et al., 2004) mammalian codon-optimized
  11792..11810   +  misc_feature   MCS (fragment): pUC18/19 multiple cloning site
  11811..11829   +  misc_feature   MCS (fragment): pBluescript multiple cloning site
  11829..12417   +  misc_feature   WPRE: woodchuck hepatitis virus posttranscriptional regulatory element
  12418..12440   +  misc_feature   MCS (fragment): pBluescript multiple cloning site
  12457..12525   +  CDS            nef (fragment): NEF_HV1Z2 - Experimental evidence at protein level: Swiss-Prot protein existence level 1. Extracellular Nef protein targets CD4(+) T-lymphocytes for apoptosis by interacting with CXCR4 surface receptors. From Human immunodeficiency virus type 1 group M subtype D (isolate Z2/CDC-Z34) (HIV-1).
  12527..12760   +  LTR            3' LTR (ΔU3): self-inactivating 3' long terminal repeat (LTR) from HIV-1
  12785..12803   -  promoter       SP6 promoter: promoter for bacteriophage SP6 RNA polymerase
  13031..13310   +  CDS            TcR (fragment): tetracycline efflux protein; tet; confers resistance to tetracycline
  13311..13359   -  misc_feature   bom (fragment): basis of mobility region from pBR322
  13461..13496   -  CDS            rop (fragment): Rop protein, which maintains plasmids at low copy number; rop
  13591..13695   +  promoter       AmpR promoter: bla
  13696..14556   +  CDS            AmpR: β-lactamase; bla; confers resistance to ampicillin, carbenicillin, and related antibiotics
  14727..15315   +  rep_origin     ori: high-copy-number ColE1/pMB1/pBR322/pUC origin of replication
  15498..15554   +  CDS            lacI (fragment): lac repressor; lacI; The lac repressor binds to the lac operator to inhibit transcription in E. coli. This inhibition can be relieved by adding lactose or isopropyl-β-D-thiogalactopyranoside (IPTG).
  15561..87      +  promoter       SV40 promoter (across the origin): SV40 enhancer and early promoter
