[The description below was written by a language model from this plasmid's Addgene catalogue record and pLannotate feature annotations shown in this document.]
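Description:
pRCA422 (pHR-UCOE-SFFV-VPH-dcas9-p2a-mCherry) is a 15.8 kb lentiviral CRISPR activation vector built on the pJB108 backbone of the pHR family. It is designed to deliver a transcriptional activator form of catalytically dead Cas9 into mammalian cells. It is propagated in E. coli through a ColE1/pUC-type origin and selected with ampicillin (AmpR with its bla promoter). The transfer cassette is flanked by a truncated HIV-1 5' LTR and a self-inactivating ΔU3 3' LTR. Between them are the Ψ packaging signal with a partial gag sequence, the RRE for Rev-dependent export of the genomic RNA, and the cPPT/CTS, which aids nuclear import of the provirus. Outside the LTRs the annotation finds legacy backbone remnants: an SV40 promoter followed by E. coli gpt fragments, SV40 small t intron and poly(A) sequences, and pieces of TcR, rop, bom and lacI. These are fragmentary hits rather than intended working parts.

Expression is driven by the SFFV promoter. The name also indicates an upstream UCOE, a ubiquitous chromatin opening element used to resist silencing, but the feature table does not annotate it; an unannotated stretch lies between the cPPT and SFFV. The open reading frame begins with the VPH activator, detected as VP16-derived repeats, a p65/RelA activation region and the HSF1 activation domain. This is fused N-terminally to S. pyogenes Cas9, which the annotation labels generically but the record describes as dCas9. A P2A peptide, named in the record but not annotated, then separates mCherry as a co-translated fluorescent marker of transduced cells. A WPRE follows to boost transcript expression. No mammalian drug selection marker lies within the provirus, so expressing cells would be identified by mCherry. Together with separately supplied guide RNAs, the construct is suited to CRISPRa, and the associated publication concerns large-scale transcription factor perturbations in fibroblasts.
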