Addgene plasmid #238165: pRCA422 - pHR-UCOE-SFFV-VPH-dcas9-p2a-mCherry
Purpose: Express VPH-dCas9-P2A-mCherry in mammalian cells. Lentiviral
Depositing lab: Thomas Norman. Depositing organization: Memorial Sloan-Kettering Cancer Center. Publication: Comprehensive transcription factor perturbations recapitulate fibroblast transcriptional states. Southard KM, Ardy RC, Tang A, O'Sullivan DD, Metzner E, Guruvayurappan K, Norman TM. Nat Genet. 2025 Aug 6. doi: 10.1038/s41588-025-02284-1. PubMed 40770575.
Backbone
  Vector backbone: pJB108
  Vector type: Lentiviral, CRISPR
Growth in bacteria
  Bacterial resistance: Ampicillin, 100 μg/mL
  Growth temperature: 30°C
  Growth strain: NEB Stable
  Copy number: Unknown
Gene/Insert
  Gene/Insert name: VPH-dCas9-P2A-mCherry
  Species: Synthetic
  Tag / fusion protein: mCherry (C terminal on insert)
  Cloning method: Unknown
Terms and licenses: Academic/Nonprofit Terms; Industry Terms: Not Available to Industry
Depositor comments: Please visit https://doi.org/10.1101/2024.07.31.606073 for bioRxiv preprint.
How to cite: pRCA422 - pHR-UCOE-SFFV-VPH-dcas9-p2a-mCherry was a gift from Thomas Norman (Addgene plasmid # 238165 ; http://n2t.net/addgene:238165 ; RRID:Addgene_238165)
